Addgene plasmid #153402: lvl0 YPet CTAG
Purpose: Yellow fluorescent protein CTAG codon optimised for Arabidopsis thaliana
Depositing lab: Naomi Nakayama. Depositing organization: University of Edinburgh. Publication: Mobius Assembly for Plant Systems highlights promoter-terminator interaction in gene regulation. Andreou , Andreas I., Nirkko, Jessica , Ochoa-Villarreal, Marisol , Nakayama, Naomi. bioRxiv, March 31, 2021 10.1101/2021.03.31.437819.
Backbone
  Vector backbone: mUAV
  Backbone size w/o insert (bp): 2053
  Vector type: Plant Expression
Growth in bacteria
  Bacterial resistance: Chloramphenicol, 25 μg/mL
  Growth temperature: 37°C
  Growth strain: DH5alpha
  Copy number: High Copy
Gene/Insert
  Gene/Insert name: Ypet CTAG
  Species: Synthetic
  Insert size (bp): 722
  Cloning method: Restriction Enzyme; 5′ cloning site AarI (destroyed during cloning); 3′ cloning site AarI (destroyed during cloning)
  Sequencing primers: 5′ tgccacctgacgtctaagaa; 3′ attaccgcctttgagtgagc
Terms and licenses: Academic/Nonprofit Terms; Industry Terms: Not Available to Industry
How to cite: lvl0 YPet CTAG was a gift from Naomi Nakayama (Addgene plasmid # 153402 ; http://n2t.net/addgene:153402 ; RRID:Addgene_153402)
