[The description below was written by a language model from this plasmid's Addgene catalogue record and pLannotate feature annotations shown in this document.]
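Description:
lvl0 YPet CTAG is a Level 0 standard-part plasmid from the Mobius Assembly for Plant Systems toolkit, built in the small mUAV (universal acceptor vector) backbone of about 2.05 kb. It stores a synthetic, roughly 720 bp coding sequence for YPet, a constitutively fluorescent yellow protein derived from Aequorea victoria GFP, codon optimised for Arabidopsis thaliana. "CTAG" in the name appears to mark the part as a C-terminal tag module, meant to be fused to the end of another coding sequence, although the record does not spell this out. The insert was placed into the vector through AarI sites at both ends, which were destroyed during cloning.

The sequenced plasmid is 2,775 nt, consistent with backbone plus insert. It is propagated in E. coli from a high-copy ColE1/pUC-type origin and selected with chloramphenicol through a cat gene driven by its native promoter and followed by the lambda t0 terminator. The YPet open reading frame spans the numbering origin of the circular record and is bracketed by a putative bacterial terminator upstream and a his operon terminator downstream, which insulate the stored part from transcriptional read-through in the bacterial host. No plant promoter, plant terminator, T-DNA borders or plant selectable marker are annotated. So although catalogued as a plant expression vector, the plasmid is not an expression construct by itself. It is a donor of the YPet part, to be combined with promoter, coding and terminator modules in higher-level assemblies to produce fluorescently tagged proteins for expression in plants.
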