Features (pLannotate 1.2.2; 7 found; start..end, strand, type, name):
     22..79      +  terminator     his operon terminator: This putative transcriptin terminator from the E. coli his operon has a 2-bp deletion introduced during synthesis. Its efficiency has not been determined.
    274..862     -  rep_origin     ori: high-copy-number ColE1/pMB1/pBR322/pUC origin of replication
   1045..1139    -  terminator     lambda t0 terminator: transcription terminator from phage lambda
   1163..1819    -  CDS            cat: CAT_ECOLX - Experimental evidence at protein level: Swiss-Prot protein existence level 1. This enzyme is an effector of chloramphenicol resistance in bacteria. From Escherichia coli. This protein is used as a marker in many commonly used cloning vectors, such as pACYC184.
   1820..1917    -  promoter       cat promoter: promoter of the E. coli cat gene encoding chloramphenicol acetyltransferase
   2003..2046    -  terminator     bacterial terminator: putative bacterial transcription terminator
   2066..1       +  CDS            YPet (across the origin): YPet is a basic (constitutively fluorescent) yellow fluorescent protein published in 2005, derived from Aequorea victoria. It has moderate acid sensitivity.
>Addgene plasmid #153402 | lvl0 YPet CTAG | addgene full sequence | sequence record 314754 | Addgene NGS Result
ATAAGCTTTGAGACCCTGCAGTCCGGCAAAAAAGGGCAAGGTGTCACCACCCTGCCCTTTTTCTTTAAAA
CCGAAAAGATTACTTCGCGTTATGCAGGCTTCCTCGCTCACTGACTCGCTGCGCTCGGTCGTTCGGCTGC
GGCGAGCGGTATCAGCTCACTCAAAGGCGGTAATACGGTTATCCACAGAATCAGGGGATAACGCAGGAAA
GAACATGTGAGCAAAAGGCCAGCAAAAGGCCAGGAACCGTAAAAAGGCCGCGTTGCTGGCGTTTTTCCAC
AGGCTCCGCCCCCCTGACGAGCATCACAAAAATCGACGCTCAAGTCAGAGGTGGCGAAACCCGACAGGAC
TATAAAGATACCAGGCGTTTCCCCCTGGAAGCTCCCTCGTGCGCTCTCCTGTTCCGACCCTGCCGCTTAC
CGGATACCTGTCCGCCTTTCTCCCTTCGGGAAGCGTGGCGCTTTCTCATAGCTCACGCTGTAGGTATCTC
AGTTCGGTGTAGGTCGTTCGCTCCAAGCTGGGCTGTGTGCACGAACCCCCCGTTCAGCCCGACCGCTGCG
CCTTATCCGGTAACTATCGTCTTGAGTCCAACCCGGTAAGACACGACTTATCGCCACTGGCAGCAGCCAC
TGGTAACAGGATTAGCAGAGCGAGGTATGTAGGCGGTGCTACAGAGTTCTTGAAGTGGTGGCCTAACTAC
GGCTACACTAGAAGAACAGTATTTGGTATCTGCGCTCTGCTGAAGCCAGTTACCTTCGGAAAAAGAGTTG
GTAGCTCTTGATCCGGCAAACAAACCACCGCTGGTAGCGGTGGTTTTTTTGTTTGCAAGCAGCAGATTAC
GCGCAGAAAAAAAGGATCTCAAGAAGATCCTTTGATCTTTTCTACGGGGTCTGACGCTCAGTGGAACGAA
AACTCACGTTAAGGGATTTTGGTCATGAGATTATCAAAAAGGATCTTCACCTAGATCCTTTTAAATTAAA
AATGAAGTTTTAAATCAATCTAAAGTATATATGAGTAAACTTGGTCTGACAGCTCGAGGCTTGGATTCTC
ACCAATAAAAAACGCCCGGCGGCAACCGAGCGTTCTGAACAAATCCAGATGGAGTTCTGAGGTCATTACT
GGATCTATCAACAGGAGTCCAAGCGAGCTCGATATCAAATTACGCCCCGCCCTGCCACTCATCGCAGTAC
TGTTGTAATTCATTAAGCATTCTGCCGACATGGAAGCCATCACAAACGGCATGATGAACCTGAATCGCCA
GCGGCATCAGCACCTTGTCGCCTTGCGTATAATATTTGCCCATGGTGAAAACGGGGGCGAAGAAGTTGTC
CATATTGGCCACGTTTAAATCAAAACTGGTGAAACTCACCCAGGGATTGGCTGAGACGAAAAACATATTC
TCAATAAACCCTTTAGGGAAATAGGCCAGGTTTTCACCGTAACACGCCACATCTTGCGAATATATGTGTA
GAAACTGCCGGAAATCGTCGTGGTATTCACTCCAGAGCGATGAAAACGTTTCAGTTTGCTCATGGAAAAC
GGTGTAACAAGGGTGAACACTATCCCATATCACCAGCTCACCGTCTTTCATTGCCATACGAAATTCCGGA
TGAGCATTCATCAGGCGGGCAAGAATGTGAATAAAGGCCGGATAAAACTTGTGCTTATTTTTCTTTACGG
TCTTTAAAAAGGCCGTAATATCCAGCTGAACGGTCTGGTTATAGGTACATTGAGCAACTGACTGAAATGC
CTCAAAATGTTCTTTACGATGCCATTGGGATATATCAACGGTGGTATATCCAGTGATTTTTTTCTCCATT
TTAGCTTCCTTAGCTCCTGAAAATCTCGATAACTCAAAAAATACGCCCGGTAGTGATCTTATTTCATTAT
GGTGAAAGTTGGAACCTCTTACGTGCCCGATCAACTCGAGTGCCACCTGACGTCTAAGAAACCATTATTA
TCATGACATTAACCTATAAAAATAGGCGTATCACGAGGCAGAATTTCAGATAAAAAAAATCCTTAGCTTT
CGCTAAGGATGATTTCTGGAATTCGGTCTCTTTCGTCAAAGGGAGAGGAGCTTTTTACCGGTGTTGTCCC
TATCCTAGTAGAATTGGACGGAGACGTAAATGGTCACAAATTTTCAGTGTCAGGTGAAGGAGAAGGTGAT
GCTACGTATGGAAAACTCACTTTGAAACTCCTATGCACAACTGGAAAGCTTCCGGTGCCATGGCCGACAC
TGGTTACGACGCTCGGCTACGGTGTCCAATGCTTCGCTAGATATCCAGATCACATGAAACAACATGACTT
CTTTAAATCTGCTATGCCTGAAGGCTACGTCCAAGAGCGAACCATCTTTTTTAAAGATGACGGGAATTAC
AAGACCAGAGCGGAGGTGAAATTTGAGGGTGACACCCTCGTAAACCGAATCGAACTGAAGGGGATAGACT
TCAAAGAAGATGGGAATATACTGGGTCATAAACTGGAATACAATTATAATAGTCACAATGTGTATATTAC
TGCCGATAAGCAGAAAAACGGCATTAAGGCTAACTTCAAGATTAGGCACAACATCGAGGACGGGGGCGTG
CAATTGGCCGATCACTATCAACAAAACACGCCTATAGGAGATGGTCCAGTCCTTCTACCGGATAACCATT
ATTTGTCTTACCAGAGCGCATTATTCAAAGATCCCAATGAGAAGAGGGATCATATGGTTCTTCTTGAATT
TCTCACCGCTGCTGGTATAACAGAGGGAATGAACGAATTATATAA
